>Addgene plasmid #92341 | pHdzCas9-KRAB | addgene full sequence | sequence record 181654 | Addgene NGS Result
TGAGACTTTTCAACAAAGGGTAATATCCGGAAACCTCCTCGGATTCCATTGCCCAGCTATCTGTCACTTT
ATTGTGAAGATAGTGGAAAAGGAAGGTGGCTCCTACAAATGCCATCATTGCGATAAAGGAAAGGCCATCG
TTGAAGATGCCTCTGCCGACAGTGGTCCCAAAGATGGACCCCCACCCACGAGGAGCATCGTGGAAAAAGA
AGACGTTCCAACCACGTCTTCAAAGCAAGTGGATTGATGTGATATCTCCACTGACGTAAGGGATGACGCA
CAATCCCACTATCCTTCGCAAGACCCTTCCTCTATATAAGGAAGTTCATTTCATTTGGAGAGGACCTCGA
CCTCAACACAACATATACAAAACAAACGAATCTCAAGCAATCAAGCATTCTACTTCTATTGCAGCAATTT
AAATCATTTCTTTTAAAGCAAAAGCAATTTTCTGAAAATTTTCACCATTTACGAACGATACTCGAGGGGG
ATCCCCAATACTTGTATGGCCGCGGCCGCTCTAGATGGATTACAAGGACCACGACGGGGATTACAAGGAC
CACGACATTGATTACAAGGATGATGATGACAAGATGGCTCCGAAGAAGAAGAGGAAGGTTGGCATCCACG
GGGTGCCAGCTGCTGACAAGAAGTACTCGATCGGCCTCGCCATTGGGACTAACTCTGTTGGCTGGGCCGT
GATCACCGACGAGTACAAGGTGCCCTCAAAGAAGTTCAAGGTCCTGGGCAACACCGATCGGCATTCCATC
AAGAAGAATCTCATTGGCGCTCTCCTGTTCGACAGCGGCGAGACGGCTGAGGCTACGCGGCTCAAGCGCA
CCGCCCGCAGGCGGTACACGCGCAGGAAGAATCGCATCTGCTACCTGCAGGAGATTTTCTCCAACGAGAT
GGCGAAGGTTGACGATTCTTTCTTCCACAGGCTGGAGGAGTCATTCCTCGTGGAGGAGGATAAGAAGCAC
GAGCGGCATCCAATCTTCGGCAACATTGTCGACGAGGTTGCCTACCACGAGAAGTACCCTACGATCTACC
ATCTGCGGAAGAAGCTCGTGGACTCCACAGATAAGGCGGACCTCCGCCTGATCTACCTCGCTCTGGCCCA
CATGATTAAGTTCAGGGGCCATTTCCTGATCGAGGGGGATCTCAACCCGGACAATAGCGATGTTGACAAG
CTGTTCATCCAGCTCGTGCAGACGTACAACCAGCTCTTCGAGGAGAACCCCATTAATGCGTCAGGCGTCG
ACGCGAAGGCTATCCTGTCCGCTAGGCTCTCGAAGTCTCGGCGCCTCGAGAACCTGATCGCCCAGCTGCC
GGGCGAGAAGAAGAACGGCCTGTTCGGGAATCTCATTGCGCTCAGCCTGGGGCTCACGCCCAACTTCAAG
TCGAATTTCGATCTCGCTGAGGACGCCAAGCTGCAGCTCTCCAAGGACACATACGACGATGACCTGGATA
ACCTCCTGGCCCAGATCGGCGATCAGTACGCGGACCTGTTCCTCGCTGCCAAGAATCTGTCGGACGCCAT
CCTCCTGTCTGATATTCTCAGGGTGAACACCGAGATTACGAAGGCTCCGCTCTCAGCCTCCATGATCAAG
CGCTACGACGAGCACCATCAGGATCTGACCCTCCTGAAGGCGCTGGTCAGGCAGCAGCTCCCCGAGAAGT
ACAAGGAGATCTTCTTCGATCAGTCGAAGAACGGCTACGCTGGGTACATTGACGGCGGGGCCTCTCAGGA
GGAGTTCTACAAGTTCATCAAGCCGATTCTGGAGAAGATGGACGGCACGGAGGAGCTGCTGGTGAAGCTC
AATCGCGAGGACCTCCTGAGGAAGCAGCGGACATTCGATAACGGCAGCATCCCACACCAGATTCATCTCG
GGGAGCTGCACGCTATCCTGAGGAGGCAGGAGGACTTCTACCCTTTCCTCAAGGATAACCGCGAGAAGAT
CGAGAAGATTCTGACTTTCAGGATCCCGTACTACGTCGGCCCACTCGCTAGGGGCAACTCCCGCTTCGCT
TGGATGACCCGCAAGTCAGAGGAGACGATCACGCCGTGGAACTTCGAGGAGGTGGTCGACAAGGGCGCTA
GCGCTCAGTCGTTCATCGAGAGGATGACGAATTTCGACAAGAACCTGCCAAATGAGAAGGTGCTCCCTAA
GCACTCGCTCCTGTACGAGTACTTCACAGTCTACAACGAGCTGACTAAGGTGAAGTATGTGACCGAGGGC
ATGAGGAAGCCGGCTTTCCTGTCTGGGGAGCAGAAGAAGGCCATCGTGGACCTCCTGTTCAAGACCAACC
GGAAGGTCACGGTTAAGCAGCTCAAGGAGGACTACTTCAAGAAGATTGAGTGCTTCGATTCGGTCGAGAT
CTCTGGCGTTGAGGACCGCTTCAACGCCTCCCTGGGGACCTACCACGATCTCCTGAAGATCATTAAGGAT
AAGGACTTCCTGGACAACGAGGAGAATGAGGATATCCTCGAGGACATTGTGCTGACACTCACTCTGTTCG
AGGACCGGGAGATGATCGAGGAGCGCCTGAAGACTTACGCCCATCTCTTCGATGACAAGGTCATGAAGCA
GCTCAAGAGGAGGAGGTACACCGGCTGGGGGAGGCTGAGCAGGAAGCTCATCAACGGCATTCGGGACAAG
CAGTCCGGGAAGACGATCCTCGACTTCCTGAAGAGCGATGGCTTCGCGAACCGCAATTTCATGCAGCTGA
TTCACGATGACAGCCTCACATTCAAGGAGGATATCCAGAAGGCTCAGGTGAGCGGCCAGGGGGACTCGCT
GCACGAGCATATCGCGAACCTCGCTGGCTCGCCAGCTATCAAGAAGGGGATTCTGCAGACCGTGAAGGTT
GTGGACGAGCTGGTGAAGGTCATGGGCAGGCACAAGCCTGAGAACATCGTCATTGAGATGGCCCGGGAGA
ATCAGACCACGCAGAAGGGCCAGAAGAACTCACGCGAGAGGATGAAGAGGATCGAGGAGGGCATTAAGGA
GCTGGGGTCCCAGATCCTCAAGGAGCACCCGGTGGAGAACACGCAGCTGCAGAATGAGAAGCTCTACCTG
TACTACCTCCAGAATGGCCGCGATATGTATGTGGACCAGGAGCTGGATATTAACAGGCTCAGCGATTACG
ACGTCGATGCCATCGTTCCACAGTCATTCCTGAAGGATGACTCCATTGACAACAAGGTCCTCACCAGGTC
GGACAAGAACCGGGGCAAGTCTGATAATGTTCCTTCAGAGGAGGTCGTTAAGAAGATGAAGAACTACTGG
CGCCAGCTCCTGAATGCCAAGCTGATCACGCAGCGGAAGTTCGATAACCTCACAAAGGCTGAGAGGGGCG
GGCTCTCTGAGCTGGACAAGGCGGGCTTCATCAAGAGGCAGCTGGTCGAGACACGGCAGATCACTAAGCA
CGTTGCGCAGATTCTCGACTCACGGATGAACACTAAGTACGATGAGAATGACAAGCTGATCCGCGAGGTG
AAGGTCATCACCCTGAAGTCAAAGCTCGTCTCCGACTTCAGGAAGGATTTCCAGTTCTACAAGGTTCGGG
AGATCAACAATTACCACCATGCCCATGACGCGTACCTGAACGCGGTGGTCGGCACAGCTCTGATCAAGAA
GTACCCAAAGCTCGAGAGCGAGTTCGTGTACGGGGACTACAAGGTTTACGATGTGAGGAAGATGATCGCC
AAGTCGGAGCAGGAGATTGGCAAGGCTACCGCCAAGTACTTCTTCTACTCTAACATTATGAATTTCTTCA
AGACAGAGATCACTCTGGCCAATGGCGAGATCCGGAAGCGCCCCCTCATCGAGACGAACGGCGAGACGGG
GGAGATCGTGTGGGACAAGGGCAGGGATTTCGCGACCGTCAGGAAGGTTCTCTCCATGCCACAAGTGAAT
ATCGTCAAGAAGACAGAGGTCCAGACTGGCGGGTTCTCTAAGGAGTCAATTCTGCCTAAGCGGAACAGCG
ACAAGCTCATCGCCCGCAAGAAGGACTGGGATCCGAAGAAGTACGGCGGGTTCGACAGCCCCACTGTGGC
CTACTCGGTCCTGGTTGTGGCGAAGGTTGAGAAGGGCAAGTCCAAGAAGCTCAAGAGCGTGAAGGAGCTG
CTGGGGATCACGATTATGGAGCGCTCCAGCTTCGAGAAGAACCCGATCGATTTCCTGGAGGCGAAGGGCT
ACAAGGAGGTGAAGAAGGACCTGATCATTAAGCTCCCCAAGTACTCACTCTTCGAGCTGGAGAACGGCAG
GAAGCGGATGCTGGCTTCCGCTGGCGAGCTGCAGAAGGGGAACGAGCTGGCTCTGCCGTCCAAGTATGTG
AACTTCCTCTACCTGGCCTCCCACTACGAGAAGCTCAAGGGCAGCCCCGAGGACAACGAGCAGAAGCAGC
TGTTCGTCGAGCAGCACAAGCATTACCTCGACGAGATCATTGAGCAGATTTCCGAGTTCTCCAAGCGCGT
GATCCTGGCCGACGCGAATCTGGATAAGGTCCTCTCCGCGTACAACAAGCACCGCGACAAGCCAATCAGG
GAGCAGGCTGAGAATATCATTCATCTCTTCACCCTGACGAACCTCGGCGCCCCTGCTGCTTTCAAGTACT
TCGACACAACTATCGATCGCAAGAGGTACACAAGCACTAAGGAGGTCCTGGACGCGACCCTCATCCACCA
GTCGATTACCGGCCTCTACGAGACGCGCATCGACCTGTCTCAGCTCGGGGGCGACAAGCGGCCAGCGGCG
ACGAAGAAGGCGGGGCAGGCGAAGAAGAAGAAGTCCGGGTCCTCGGGGTCGCCAAAGAAGAAGCGGAAGG
TCGGCTCAAGCGGGTCACCAAAGAAGAAGCGGAAGGTCGGCTCGATGGACGCTAAGTCCCTCACCGCTTG
GAGCCGCACCCTGGTGACGTTCAAGGACGTGTTCGTCGATTTCACAAGGGAGGAGTGGAAGCTCCTGGAC
ACTGCTCAGCAGATCGTTTACCGGAACGTGATGCTGGAGAACTACAAGAACCTCGTGTCCCTCGGCTACC
AGCTGACGAAGCCGGATGTTATTCTCCGCCTGGAGAAGGGCGAGGAGCCCGGGTCCCCTAAGAAGAAGCG
GAAGGTCGGCTCCTACCCATACGATGTCCCTGACTACGCCTCATGAGCTCAGGCCTCCATACAAGTATTG
GGGATCCACTACGAATTTCCCCGATCGTTCAAACATTTGGCAATAAAGTTTCTTAAGATTGAATCCTGTT
GCCGGTCTTGCGATGATTATCATATAATTTCTGTTGAATTACGTTAAGCATGTAATAATTAACATGTAAT
GCATGACGTTATTTATGAGATGGGTTTTTATGATTAGAGTCCCGCAATTATACATTTAATACGCGATAGA
AAACAAAATATAGCGCGCAAACTAGGATAAATTATCGCGCGCGGTGTCATCTATGTTACTAGATCGGGAA
TTCGAGGCGGTTTGCGTATTGGCTAGAGCAGCTTGCCAACATGGTGGAGCACGACACTCTCGTCTACTCC
AAGAATATCAAAGATACAGTCTCAGAAGACCAAAGGGCTATTGAGACTTTTCAACAAAGGGTAATATCGG
GAAACCTCCTCGGATTCCATTGCCCAGCTATCTGTCACTTCATCAAAAGGACAGTAGAAAAGGAAGGTGG
CACCTACAAATGCCATCATTGCGATAAAGGAAAGGCTATCGTTCAAGATGCCTCTGCCGACAGTGGTCCC
AAAGATGGACCCCCACCCACGAGGAGCATCGTGGAAAAAGAAGACGTTCCAACCACGTCTTCAAAGCAAG
TGGATTGATGTGAACATGGTGGAGCACGACACTCTCGTCTACTCCAAGAATATCAAAGATACAGTCTCAG
AAGACCAAAGGGCTATTGAGACTTTTCAACAAAGGGTAATATCGGGAAACCTCCTCGGATTCCATTGCCC
AGCTATCTGTCACTTCATCAAAAGGACAGTAGAAAAGGAAGGTGGCACCTACAAATGCCATCATTGCGAT
AAAGGAAAGGCTATCGTTCAAGATGCCTCTGCCGACAGTGGTCCCAAAGATGGACCCCCACCCACGAGGA
GCATCGTGGAAAAAGAAGACGTTCCAACCACGTCTTCAAAGCAAGTGGATTGATGTGATATCTCCACTGA
CGTAAGGGATGACGCACAATCCCACTATCCTTCGCAAGACCCTTCCTCTATATAAGGAAGTTCATTTCAT
TTGGAGAGGACACGCTGAAATCACCAGTCTCTCTCTACAAATCTATCTCTCTCGAGCTTTCGCAGATCCG
GGGGGCAATGAGATATGAAAAAGCCTGAACTCACCGCGACGTCTGTCGAGAAGTTTCTGATCGAAAAGTT
CGACAGCGTCTCCGACCTGATGCAGCTCTCGGAGGGCGAAGAATCTCGTGCTTTCAGCTTCGATGTAGGA
GGGCGTGGATATGTCCTGCGGGTAAATAGCTGCGCCGATGGTTTCTACAAAGATCGTTATGTTTATCGGC
ACTTTGCATCGGCCGCGCTCCCGATTCCGGAAGTGCTTGACATTGGGGAGTTTAGCGAGAGCCTGACCTA
TTGCATCTCCCGCCGTTCACAGGGTGTCACGTTGCAAGACCTGCCTGAAACCGAACTGCCCGCTGTTCTA
CAACCGGTCGCGGAGGCTATGGATGCGATCGCTGCGGCCGATCTTAGCCAGACGAGCGGGTTCGGCCCAT
TCGGACCGCAAGGAATCGGTCAATACACTACATGGCGTGATTTCATATGCGCGATTGCTGATCCCCATGT
GTATCACTGGCAAACTGTGATGGACGACACCGTCAGTGCGTCCGTCGCGCAGGCTCTCGATGAGCTGATG
CTTTGGGCCGAGGACTGCCCCGAAGTCCGGCACCTCGTGCACGCGGATTTCGGCTCCAACAATGTCCTGA
CGGACAATGGCCGCATAACAGCGGTCATTGACTGGAGCGAGGCGATGTTCGGGGATTCCCAATACGAGGT
CGCCAACATCTTCTTCTGGAGGCCGTGGTTGGCTTGTATGGAGCAGCAGACGCGCTACTTCGAGCGGAGG
CATCCGGAGCTTGCAGGATCGCCACGACTCCGGGCGTATATGCTCCGCATTGGTCTTGACCAACTCTATC
AGAGCTTGGTTGACGGCAATTTCGATGATGCAGCTTGGGCGCAGGGTCGATGCGACGCAATCGTCCGATC
CGGAGCCGGGACTGTCGGGCGTACACAAATCGCCCGCAGAAGCGCGGCCGTCTGGACCGATGGCTGTGTA
GAAGTACTCGCCGATAGTGGAAACCGACGCCCCAGCACTCGTCCGAGGGCAAAGAAATAGAGTAGATGCC
GACCGGGATCTGTCGATCGACAAGCTCGAGTTTCTCCATAATAATGTGTGAGTAGTTCCCAGATAAGGGA
ATTAGGGTTCCTATAGGGTTTCGCTCATGTGTTGAGCATATAAGAAACCCTTAGTATGTATTTGTATTTG
TAAAATACTTCTATCAATAAAATTTCTAATTCCTAAAACCAAAATCCAGTACTAAAATCCAGATCCCCCG
AATTAATTCGGCGTTAATTCAGTACATTAAAAACGTCCGCAATGTGTTATTAAGTTGTCACTAGTCAGGT
TAACTCAATTCGGCGTTAATTCAGTACATTAAAAACGTCCGCAATGTGTTATTAAGTTGTCTAAGCGTCA
ATTTGTTTACACCACAATATATCCTGCCACCAGCCAGCCAACAGCTCCCCGACCGGCAGCTCGGCACAAA
ATCACCACTCGATACAGGCAGCCCATCAGTCCGGGACGGCGTCAGCGGGAGAGCCGTTGTAAGGCGGCAG
ACTTTGCTCATGTTACCGATGCTATTCGGAAGAACGGCAACTAAGCTGCCGGGTTTGAAACACGGATGAT
CTCGCGGAGGGTAGCATGTTGATTGTAACGATGACAGAGCGTTGCTGCCTGTGATCACTTAAGTAACTAA
CTAACAGGAAGAGTTTGTAGAAACGCAAAAAGGCCATCCGTCAGGATGGCCTTCTGCTTAGTTTGATGCC
TGGCAGTTTATGGCGGGCGTCCTGCCCGCCACCCTCCGGGCCGTTGCTTCACAACGTTCAAATCCGCTCC
CGGCGGATTTGTCCTACTCAGGAGAGCGTTCACCGACAAACAACAGATAAAACGAAAGGCCCAGTCTTCC
GACTGAGCCTTTCGTTTTATTTGATGCCTGGCAGTTCCCTACTCTCGCTTAGTAGTTAGACGTCCCCGAG
ATCCATGCTAGACCATGAATCCAGAAGCCCGAGAGGTTGCCGCCTTTCGGGCTTTTTCTTTTTCAAAAAA
AAAAATTTATAAAACGATCTGTTGCGGCCGGCCGCCGGGTTGTGGGCAAAGGCGCTCGACGGTGGGCAAC
CGCTTGCGGTTGTCCACGGGCGGAGCCGGTGCGCGTAGCGCATTGTCCACAAGCCAAGGGCGACCAATAA
TTGATATATATATTCATAATTGAAAAGCTAATTGAACATACTACTTGCTGTAACTACTTGCCGGAGCGAG
GGGTGTTTGCAAGCTGTTGATCTGAAAGGGCTATTAGCGTTCTCACGTGCCTTTTTGATTAGCGATTTCA
CGTGACCTTATTAGCGATTTCACGTACTCCGATTAGCGATTTCACGTACCCTGATTAGCGATTTCACGTG
GATAGTTTTTGGAGCGGGCCGGAAAGCCCCGTGAATCAAGGCTTTGCGGGGCATTAGCGGTTTCACGTGG
ATAACTACCCTCTATCCACAGGCTTCCGGGGATAAAAAAGCCCGCTCGACGGCGGGCTGTTGGATGGGGA
TCTAGCGGTAATACGGTTATCCACAGAATCAGGGGATAACGCAGGAAAGAACATGTGAGCAAAAGGCCAG
CAAAAGGCCAGGAACCGTAAAAAGGCCGCGTTGCTGGCGTTTTTCCATAGGCTCCGCCCCCCTGACGAGC
ATCACAAAAATCGACGCTCAAGTCAGAGGTGGCGAAACCCGACAGGACTATAAAGATACCAGGCGTTTCC
CCCTGGAAGCTCCCTCGTGCGCTCTCCTGTTCCGACCCTGCCGCTTACCGGATACCTGTCCGCCTTTCTC
CCTTCGGGAAGCGTGGCGCTTTCTCATAGCTCACGCTGTAGGTATCTCAGTTCGGTGTAGGTCGTTCGCT
CCAAGCTGGGCTGTGTGCACGAACCCCCCGTTCAGCCCGACCGCTGCGCCTTATCCGGTAACTATCGTCT
TGAGTCCAACCCGGTAAGACACGACTTATCGCCACTGGCAGCAGCCACTGGTAACAGGATTAGCAGAGCG
AGGTATGTAGGCGGTGCTACAGAGTTCTTGAAGTGGTGGCCTAACTACGGCTACACTAGAAGAACAGTAT
TTGGTATCTGCGCTCTGCTGAAGCCAGTTACCTTCGGAAAAAGAGTTGGTAGCTCTTGATCCGGCAAACA
AACCACCGCTGGTAGCGGTGGTTTTTTTGTTTGCAAGCAGCAGATTACGCGCAGAAAAAAAGGATCTCAA
GAAGATCCTTTGATCTTTTCTACGGGGTCTGACGCTCAGTGGAACGGGGCCCAATCTGAATAATGTTACA
ACCAATTAACCAATTCTGATTAGAAAAACTCATCGAGCATCAAATGAAACTGCAATTTATTCATATCAGG
ATTATCAATACCATATTTTTGAAAAAGCCGTTTCTGTAATGAAGGAGAAAACTCACCGAGGCAGTTCCAT
AGGATGGCAAGATCCTGGTATCGGTCTGCGATTCCGACTCGTCCAACATCAATACAACCTATTAATTTCC
CCTCGTCAAAAATAAGGTTATCAAGTGAGAAATCACCATGAGTGACGACTGAATCCGGTGAGAATGGCAA
AAGTTTATGCATTTCTTTCCAGACTTGTTCAACAGGCCAGCCATTACGCTCGTCATCAAAATCACTCGCA
TCAACCAAACCGTTATTCATTCGTGATTGCGCCTGAGCGAGACGAAATACGCGATCGCTGTTAAAAGGAC
AATTACAAACAGGAATCGAATGCAACCGGCGCAGGGACACTGCCAGCGCATCAACAATATTTTCACCTGA
ATCAGGATATTCTTCTAATACCTGGAATGCTGTTTTTCCGGGGATCGCAGTGGTGAGTAACCATGCATCA
TCAGGAGTACGGATAAAATGCTTGATGGTCGGAAGAGGCATAAATTCCGTCAGCCAGTTTAGTCTGACCA
TCTCATCTGTAACATCATTGGCAACGCTACCTTTGCCATGTTTCAGAAACAACTCTGGCGCATCGGGCTT
CCCATACAAGCGATAGATTGTCGCACCTGATTGCCCGACATTATCGCGAGCCCATTTATACCCATATAAA
TCAGCATCCATGTTGGAATTTAATCGCGGCCTCGACGTTTCCCGTTGAATATGGCTCATAACACCCCTTG
TATTACTGTTTATGTAAGCAGACAGTTTTATTGTTCATGATGATATATTTTTATCTTGTGCAATGTAACA
TCAGAGATTTTGAGACACGGGCCAGAGCTGCAGTTTGATCCCGAGGGGAACCCTGTGGTTGACATGCACA
TACAAATGGACGAACGGATAAACCTTTTCACGCCCTTTTAAATATCCGTTATTCTAATAAACGCTCTTTT
CTCTTAGGTTTACCCGCCAATATATCCTGTCAAACACTGATAGTTTAAACTGAAGGCGGGAAACGACAAT
CTGATCCAAGCTCAAGCTAAGCTCACGTGACGGAATTAAGCTTGCATGCCTGCAGGTCAACATGGTGGAG
CACGACACACTTGTCTACTCCAAAAATATCAAAGATACAGTCTCAGAAGACCAAAGGGCAATTGAGACTT
TTCAACAAAGGGTAATATCCGGAAACCTCCTCGGATTCCATTGCCCAGCTATCTGTCACTTTATTGTGAA
GATAGTGGAAAAGGAAGGTGGCTCCTACAAATGCCATCATTGCGATAAAGGAAAGGCCATCGTTGAAGAT
GCCTCTGCCGACAGTGGTCCCAAAGATGGACCCCCACCCACGAGGAGCATCGTGGAAAAAGAAGACGTTC
CAACCACGTCTTCAAAGCAAGTGGATTGATGTGATAACATGGTGGAGCACGACACACTTGTCTACTCCAA
AAATATCAAAGATACAGTCTCAGAAGACCAAAGGGCAAT
Features (pLannotate 1.2.2; 17 found; start..end, strand, type, name):
    376..412     +  ncRNA          PK1-TEV CVMV: Accession: RF01102 - 5'-leader pseudoknot of TEV/CVMV
    570..589     +  CDS            2xFLAG (fragment): two tandem FLAG® epitope tags
    645..4745    +  CDS            cas9: CAS9_STRP1 - Also known as csn1 From Streptococcus pyogenes serotype M1.
   4911..5129    +  CDS            ZNF720 (fragment): ZN720_HUMAN - Experimental evidence at protein level: Swiss-Prot protein existence level 1. From Homo sapiens (Human).
   5203..5455    +  terminator     NOS terminator: nopaline synthase terminator and poly(A) signal
   5572..6248    +  promoter       CaMV 35S promoter (enhanced): cauliflower mosaic virus 35S promoter with a duplicated enhancer region
   6315..7340    +  CDS            HygR: hygromycin B phosphotransferase confers resistance to hygromycin
   7381..7555    +  polyA_signal   CaMV poly(A) signal: cauliflower mosaic virus polyadenylation signal
   7705..7729    -  misc_feature   LB T-DNA repeat: left border repeat from nopaline C58 T-DNA
   8008..8035    -  terminator     rrnB T2 terminator: transcription terminator T2 from the E. coli rrnB gene
   8167..8210    +  terminator     rrnB T1 terminator: Escherichia coli rrnB; transcription terminator T1 from the E. coli rrnB gene
   8382..8817    -  rep_origin     pSa ori: origin of replication from bacterial plasmid pSa
   8932..9520    -  rep_origin     ori: high-copy-number ColE1/pMB1/pBR322/pUC origin of replication
   9610..10419   -  CDS            KanR: aminoglycoside phosphotransferase; aph(3')-Ia; confers resistance to kanamycin in bacteria or G418 (Geneticin®) in eukaryotes
  10648..10672   -  misc_feature   RB T-DNA repeat: right border repeat from nopaline C58 T-DNA
  10748..10768   -  misc_feature   MCS (fragment): pUC18/19 multiple cloning site
  10843..345     +  promoter       CaMV 35S promoter (enhanced) (across the origin): cauliflower mosaic virus 35S promoter with a duplicated enhancer region
