[The description below was written by a language model from this plasmid's Addgene catalogue record and pLannotate feature annotations shown in this document.]
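Description:
pHdzCas9-KRAB is an 11,169 bp plant/microalgal expression plasmid for CRISPR interference, built on a T-DNA binary-type backbone. It is listed as an empty backbone, meaning that it supplies the repressor protein but, as far as the feature table shows, carries no annotated guide RNA cassette. In E. coli it is maintained at high copy through a ColE1/pUC-type origin and selected with kanamycin via an aph(3')-Ia gene. A pSa origin is also present, which in vectors of this family supports replication in Agrobacterium. Nopaline-type left and right T-DNA border repeats flank the payload, and rrnB T1 and T2 terminators sit in the backbone region.

The main cassette is driven by an enhanced CaMV 35S promoter with a duplicated enhancer, which spans the sequence origin. It is followed by a tobacco etch virus-type 5' leader element that typically acts as a translational enhancer. The open reading frame begins with a FLAG epitope fragment and continues with Streptococcus pyogenes Cas9. The catalogue describes this as dzCas9, a nuclease-dead form, although the inactivating mutations are not annotated. It is fused at its C terminus to a KRAB repression domain, which the annotation software matched to a human zinc-finger protein fragment. A NOS terminator ends the transcript. A second enhanced 35S promoter drives hygromycin phosphotransferase with a CaMV polyadenylation signal, allowing hygromycin selection of transformants.

The construct is intended for dCas9-KRAB expression in microalgae. The associated publication applied CRISPRi to downregulate phosphoenolpyruvate carboxylase in Chlamydomonas reinhardtii and so raise lipid production.
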