Addgene plasmid #92341: pHdzCas9-KRAB
Purpose: (Empty Backbone) Expression dzCas9-KRAB in microalgae. CRISPR/Cas based plant genome editing and gene regulation, Hyg resistance
Depositing lab: I-Son Ng. Depositing organization: National Cheng Kung University. Publication: CRISPRi mediated phosphoenolpyruvate carboxylase regulation to enhance the production of lipid in Chlamydomonas reinhardtii. Kao PH, Ng IS. Bioresour Technol. 2017 May 4. pii: S0960-8524(17)30619-3. doi: 10.1016/j.biortech.2017.04.111. PubMed 28501380.
Backbone
  Vector backbone: pHdzCas9-KRAB
  Backbone manufacturer: Addgene
  Backbone size (bp): 11169
  Vector type: Plant Expression, CRISPR ; Plant expression
  Promoter: CaMV35S
  Selectable markers: Hygromycin
  Tag / fusion protein: KRAB (C terminal on insert)
Growth in bacteria
  Bacterial resistance: Kanamycin, 50 μg/mL
  Growth temperature: 37°C
  Growth strain: DH5alpha
  Copy number: High Copy
Gene/Insert
  Cloning method: Restriction Enzyme
  Sequencing primers: 5′ ATGGATTACAAGGACCACGACGGGGA; 3′ TACGATGTCCCTGACTACGCCTCATGA
Resource information
  A portion of this plasmid was derived from a plasmid made by: Addgene
Terms and licenses: Academic/Nonprofit Terms; Industry Terms: Not Available to Industry
How to cite: pHdzCas9-KRAB was a gift from I-Son Ng (Addgene plasmid # 92341 ; http://n2t.net/addgene:92341 ; RRID:Addgene_92341)
